>Addgene plasmid #32413 | pENTR-R4r-EGFP-R3r | depositor full sequence | sequence record 37101 | pENTR-R4r-EGFP-R3r sequence 3387 bps
TATAATAAAGTTGAACGAGAAACGTAAAATGATATAAATATCAATATATTAAATTAGATTTTGCATAAAA
AACAGACTACATAATACTGTAAAACACAACATATCCAGTCACTATGAATCAACTACTTAGATGGTATTAG
TGACCTGTACTGCAGGGCGGCCGCGATATCCCCTATAGTGAGTCGTATTACATGGTCATAGCTGTTTCCT
GGCAGCTCTGGCCCGTGTCTCAAAATCTCTGATGTTACATTGCACAAGATAAAAATATATCATCATGAAC
AATAAAACTGTCTGCTTACATAAACAGTAATACAAGGGGTGTTATGAGCCATATTCAACGGGAAACGTCG
AGGCCGCGATTAAATTCCAACATGGATGCTGATTTATATGGGTATAAATGGGCTCGCGATAATGTCGGGC
AATCAGGTGCGACAATCTATCGCTTGTATGGGAAGCCCGATGCGCCAGAGTTGTTTCTGAAACATGGCAA
AGGTAGCGTTGCCAATGATGTTACAGATGAGATGGTCAGACTAAACTGGCTGACGGAATTTATGCCTCTT
CCGACCATCAAGCATTTTATCCGTACTCCTGATGATGCATGGTTACTCACCACTGCGATCCCCGGAAAAA
CAGCATTCCAGGTATTAGAAGAATATCCTGATTCAGGTGAAAATATTGTTGATGCGCTGGCAGTGTTCCT
GCGCCGGTTGCATTCGATTCCTGTTTGTAATTGTCCTTTTAACAGCGATCGCGTATTTCGTCTCGCTCAG
GCGCAATCACGAATGAATAACGGTTTGGTTGATGCGAGTGATTTTGATGACGAGCGTAATGGCTGGCCTG
TTGAACAAGTCTGGAAAGAAATGCATAAACTTTTGCCATTCTCACCGGATTCAGTCGTCACTCATGGTGA
TTTCTCACTTGATAACCTTATTTTTGACGAGGGGAAATTAATAGGTTGTATTGATGTTGGACGAGTCGGA
ATCGCAGACCGATACCAGGATCTTGCCATCCTATGGAACTGCCTCGGTGAGTTTTCTCCTTCATTACAGA
AACGGCTTTTTCAAAAATATGGTATTGATAATCCTGATATGAATAAATTGCAGTTTCATTTGATGCTCGA
TGAGTTTTTCTAATCAGAATTGGTTAATTGGTTGTAACACTGGCAGAGCATTACGCTGACTTGACGGGAC
GGCGCAAGCTCATGACCAAAATCCCTTAACGTGAGTTACGCGTCGTTCCACTGAGCGTCAGACCCCGTAG
AAAAGATCAAAGGATCTTCTTGAGATCCTTTTTTTCTGCGCGTAATCTGCTGCTTGCAAACAAAAAAACC
ACCGCTACCAGCGGTGGTTTGTTTGCCGGATCAAGAGCTACCAACTCTTTTTCCGAAGGTAACTGGCTTC
AGCAGAGCGCAGATACCAAATACTGTTCTTCTAGTGTAGCCGTAGTTAGGCCACCACTTCAAGAACTCTG
TAGCACCGCCTACATACCTCGCTCTGCTAATCCTGTTACCAGTGGCTGCTGCCAGTGGCGATAAGTCGTG
TCTTACCGGGTTGGACTCAAGACGATAGTTACCGGATAAGGCGCAGCGGTCGGGCTGAACGGGGGGTTCG
TGCACACAGCCCAGCTTGGAGCGAACGACCTACACCGAACTGAGATACCTACAGCGTGAGCTATGAGAAA
GCGCCACGCTTCCCGAAGGGAGAAAGGCGGACAGGTATCCGGTAAGCGGCAGGGTCGGAACAGGAGAGCG
CACGAGGGAGCTTCCAGGGGGAAACGCCTGGTATCTTTATAGTCCTGTCGGGTTTCGCCACCTCTGACTT
GAGCGTCGATTTTTGTGATGCTCGTCAGGGGGGCGGAGCCTATGGAAAAACGCCAGCAACGCGGCCTTTT
TACGGTTCCTGGCCTTTTGCTGGCCTTTTGCTCACATGTTCTTTCCTGCGTTATCCCCTGATTCTGTGGA
TAACCGTATTACCGCCTTTGAGTGAGCTGATACCGCTCGCCGCAGCCGAACGACCGAGCGCAGCGAGTCA
GTGAGCGAGGAAGCGGAAGAGCGCCCAATACGCAAACCGCCTCTCCCCGCGCGTTGGCCGATTCATTAAT
GCAGCTGGCACGACAGGTTTCCCGACTGGAAAGCGGGCAGTGAGCGCAACGCAATTAATACGCGTACCGC
TAGCCAGGAAGAGTTTGTAGAAACGCAAAAAGGCCATCCGTCAGGATGGCCTTCTGCTTAGTTTGATGCC
TGGCAGTTTATGGCGGGCGTCCTGCCCGCCACCCTCCGGGCCGTTGCTTCACAACGTTCAAATCCGCTCC
CGGCGGATTTGTCCTACTCAGGAGAGCGTTCACCGACAAACAACAGATAAAACGAAAGGCCCAGTCTTCC
GACTGAGCCTTTCGTTTTATTTGATGCCTGGCAGTTCCCTACTCTCGCGTTAACGCTAGCATGGATGTTT
TCCCAGTCACGACGTTGTAAAACGACGGCCAGTCTTAAGCTCGGGCCCCTACAGGTCACTAATACCATCT
AAGTAGTTGATTCATAGTGACTGGATATGTTGTGTTTTACAGTATTATGTAGTCTGTTTTTTATGCAAAA
TCTAATTTAATATATTGATATTTATATCATTTTACGTTTCTCGTTCAACTTTTCTATACAAAGTTGCTAT
GGTGAGCAAGGGCGAGGAGCTGTTCACCGGGGTGGTGCCCATCCTGGTCGAGCTGGACGGCGACGTAAAC
GGCCACAAGTTCAGCGTGTCCGGCGAGGGCGAGGGCGATGCCACCTACGGCAAGCTGACCCTGAAGTTCA
TCTGCACCACCGGCAAGCTGCCCGTGCCCTGGCCCACCCTCGTGACCACCCTGACCTACGGCGTGCAGTG
CTTCAGCCGCTACCCCGACCACATGAAGCAGCACGACTTCTTCAAGTCCGCCATGCCCGAAGGCTACGTC
CAGGAGCGCACCATCTTCTTCAAGGACGACGGCAACTACAAGACCCGCGCCGAGGTGAAGTTCGAGGGCG
ACACCCTGGTGAACCGCATCGAGCTGAAGGGCATCGACTTCAAGGAGGACGGCAACATCCTGGGGCACAA
GCTGGAGTACAACTACAACAGCCACAACGTCTATATCATGGCCGACAAGCAGAAGAACGGCATCAAGGTG
AACTTCAAGATCCGCCACAACATCGAGGACGGCAGCGTGCAGCTCGCCGACCACTACCAGCAGAACACCC
CCATCGGCGACGGCCCCGTGCTGCTGCCCGACAACCACTACCTGAGCACCCAGTCCGCCCTGAGCAAAGA
CCCCAACGAGAAGCGCGATCACATGGTCCTGCTGGAGTTCGTGACCGCCGCCGGGATCACTCTCGGCATG
GACGAGCTGTACAAGTAAACAACTTTG
Features (pLannotate 1.2.2; 11 found; start..end, strand, type, name):
    172..190     -  promoter       T7 promoter: promoter for bacteriophage T7 RNA polymerase
    324..1133    +  CDS            KanR: aminoglycoside phosphotransferase; aph(3')-Ia; confers resistance to kanamycin in bacteria or G418 (Geneticin®) in eukaryotes
   1280..1868    +  rep_origin     ori: high-copy-number ColE1/pMB1/pBR322/pUC origin of replication
   2051..2143    +  CDS            lacI (fragment): lac repressor; lacI; The lac repressor binds to the lac operator to inhibit transcription in E. coli. This inhibition can be relieved by adding lactose or isopropyl-β-D-thiogalactopyranoside (IPTG).
   2198..2225    -  terminator     rrnB T2 terminator: transcription terminator T2 from the E. coli rrnB gene
   2357..2400    +  terminator     rrnB T1 terminator: Escherichia coli rrnB; transcription terminator T1 from the E. coli rrnB gene
   2447..2483    -  CDS            lacZα (fragment): LacZα fragment of β-galactosidase; lacZ fragment
   2533..2652    -  protein_bind   attR1: mutant version of attR; recombination site for the Gateway® LR reaction LR Clonase™
   2636..2656    -  protein_bind   attB4: mutant version of attB; core recombination site for the Gateway® BP reaction BP Clonase™
   2659..3378    +  CDS            EGFP: the original enhanced GFP (Yang et al., 1996) mammalian codon-optimized
   3380..116     +  protein_bind   attR3 (across the origin): mutant version of attR; recombination site for the Gateway® LR reaction LR Clonase™
