[The description below was written by a language model from this plasmid's Addgene catalogue record and pLannotate feature annotations shown in this document.]
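Description:
pENTR-R4r-EGFP-R3r is a MultiSite Gateway entry clone built on Invitrogen's pDONR221 P4r-P3r donor backbone, carrying the enhanced green fluorescent protein coding sequence (derived from pEGFP) as its insert. It is a small (about 3.4 kb) bacterial cloning plasmid with no recorded eukaryotic promoter or polyadenylation signal of its own. It replicates in E. coli at high copy from a ColE1/pUC-type origin and is selected with kanamycin through an aph(3')-Ia resistance gene. The rrnB T1 and T2 terminators upstream of the cloning region are standard pDONR features that shield the insert from read-through transcription. A T7 promoter sits beside the cassette, and small lacI and lacZα fragments are annotated as backbone remnants.

The EGFP open reading frame, the mammalian codon-optimized original variant, is flanked by attR-type recombination sites, as expected from a BP reaction into a P4r-P3r donor. The automated annotation labels the upstream site "attR1" with an overlapping attB4 core. Given the plasmid name and backbone, this most likely corresponds to attR4, while the downstream site, which spans the sequence origin, is annotated as attR3. These sites let the EGFP module occupy a defined middle position in a multi-fragment LR reaction, where it is joined in fixed order and orientation with entry clones carrying compatible sites, such as promoters or other elements, in a destination vector.

The associated publication describes a modular toolbox for rapidly assembling viral vectors that up- or down-regulate gene expression in neurons in vivo, and this plasmid presumably supplies the fluorescent reporter component. The record does not state which partner modules or destination vectors it is combined with.
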