Addgene plasmid #32413: pENTR-R4r-EGFP-R3r
Depositing lab: Matthew Nolan. Depositing organization: University of Edinburgh. Publication: A Molecular Toolbox for Rapid Generation of Viral Vectors to Up- or Down-Regulate Neuronal Gene Expression in vivo. White MD, Milne RV, Nolan MF. Front Mol Neurosci. 2011;4:8. Epub 2011 Jul 4. 10.3389/fnmol.2011.00008 PubMed 21772812.
Backbone
  Vector backbone: pDONR221 P4r-P3r
  Backbone manufacturer: Invitrogen
  Vector type: Gateway cloning vector
Growth in bacteria
  Bacterial resistance: Kanamycin, 50 μg/mL
  Growth temperature: 30°C
  Growth strain: Stbl2
  Copy number: High Copy
Gene/Insert
  Gene/Insert name: EGFP
  Cloning method: Gateway Cloning
  Sequencing primers: 5′ M13 Forward
Resource information
  A portion of this plasmid was derived from a plasmid made by: pEGFP
Terms and licenses: Academic/Nonprofit Terms; Industry Terms: Not Available to Industry
How to cite: pENTR-R4r-EGFP-R3r was a gift from Matthew Nolan (Addgene plasmid # 32413 ; http://n2t.net/addgene:32413 ; RRID:Addgene_32413)
