>Addgene plasmid #32413 | pENTR-R4r-EGFP-R3r | addgene partial sequence | sequence record 39044 | M13pUC-Fwd 5'-CCCAGTCACGACGTTGTAAAACG-3'
CAGGTCACTAATACCATCTAAGTAGTTGATTCATAGTGACTGGATATGTTGTGTTTTACAGATATTATGT
AGTCTGTTTTTTATGCAAAATCTAATTTAATATATTGATATTTATATCATTTTACGTTTCTCGTTCAACT
TTTCTATACAAAGTTGACCATGGTGAGCAAGGGCGAGGAGCTGTTCACCGGGGTGGTGCCCATCCTGGTC
GAGCTGGACGGCGACGTAAACGGCCACAAGTTCAGCGTGTCCGGCGAGGGCGAGGGCGATGCCACCTACG
GCAAGCTGACCCTGAAGTTCATCTGCACCACCGGCAAGCTGCCCGTGCCCTGGCCCACCCTCGTGACCAC
CCTGACCTACGGCGTGCAGTGCTTCAGCCGCTACCCCGACCACATGAAGCAGCACGACTTCTTCAAGTCC
GCCATGCCCGAAGGCTACGTCCAGGAGCGCACCATCTTCTTCAAGGACGACGGCAACTACAAGACCCGCG
CCGAGGTGAAGTTCGAGGGCGACACCCTGGTGAACCGCATCGAGCTGAAGGGCATCGACTTCAAGGAGGA
CGGCAACATCCTGGGGCACAAGCTGGAGTACAACTACAACAGCCACAACGTCTATATCATGGCCGACAAG
CAGAA
